>Addgene plasmid #1102 | pGAL - FFL[SEL] | addgene partial sequence | sequence record 16487 | 1102 with M13R
GAATTCCTTTTTAGTTACCTATACCTGATTTTATTATTCGTTAAAATAGTACAGTGACCCACAATTACAA
CTCGGACTTTCCGCCCTTCTTGGCCTTTATGAGGATCTCTCTGATTTTTCTTGCGTCGAGTTTTCCGGTA
AGACCTTTCGGTACTTCGTCCACAAACACAACTCCTCCGCGCAACTTTTTCGCGGTTGTTACTTGACTGG
CGACGTAATCCACGATCTCTTTTTCCGTCATCGTCTTTCCGTGCTCCAAAACAACAACGGCGGCGGGAAG
TTCACCGGCGTCATCGTCGGGAAGACCTGCCACGCCCGCGTCGAAGATGTTG
