[The description below was written by a language model from this plasmid's Addgene catalogue record.]
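Description:
pGAL - FFL[SEL] is a yeast expression plasmid built on the pRS316 backbone, a pBluescript-derived shuttle vector of about 4.4 kb that carries the URA3 marker for selection in uracil-auxotrophic yeast. In E. coli it is maintained under ampicillin selection, and the record lists it as low copy. pRS316 is generally known as a centromeric (CEN/ARS) vector that is held at roughly single-copy levels in yeast, although the record itself does not list the replication elements and no feature table is provided.

The payload is an approximately 1.8 kb firefly luciferase coding sequence cloned between HindIII and KpnI sites, both of which were retained. The plasmid name and the depositor's note that expression is induced by shifting cells to galactose medium indicate a galactose-inducible GAL promoter, though the record does not say which GAL promoter is used. Although the mutation field is marked as not applicable, the depositor comments state that the peroxisomal targeting signal of luciferase has been mutated, so the enzyme stays in the cytoplasm instead of being imported into peroxisomes. The "[SEL]" in the name may refer to this altered C-terminal signal, but that is not stated explicitly.

Cytoplasmic firefly luciferase serves as an easily assayed enzyme whose activity reports on its folding state. The associated publication concerns the effects of trehalose on protein folding in vitro and in vivo, so the construct fits use as an inducible reporter substrate for following protein denaturation and refolding in the yeast cytosol.
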