Addgene plasmid #1102: pGAL - FFL[SEL]
Depositing lab: Susan Lindquist. Depositing organization: Whitehead Institute for Biomedical Research. Publication: Multiple effects of trehalose on protein folding in vitro and in vivo. Singer MA, Lindquist S. Mol Cell 1998 Apr;1(5):639-48. 10.1016/S1097-2765(00)80064-7 PubMed 9660948.
Backbone
  Vector backbone: pRS316 (pBluescript, Ura3)
  Backbone size w/o insert (bp): 4400
  Vector type: Yeast Expression
Growth in bacteria
  Bacterial resistance: Ampicillin, 100 μg/mL
  Growth temperature: 37°C
  Growth strain: DH5alpha
  Copy number: Low Copy
Gene/Insert
  Gene/Insert name: firefly luciferase
  Species: firefly
  Insert size (bp): 1800
  Mutation: n/a
  GenBank ID: M15077
  Cloning method: Restriction Enzyme; 5′ cloning site HindIII (not destroyed); 3′ cloning site Kpn1 (not destroyed)
  Sequencing primers: 5′ n/a; 3′ M13R
Terms and licenses: Academic/Nonprofit Terms; Industry Terms: Not Available to Industry
Depositor comments: induction by shifting to galactose media; peroxisomal targeting signal mutated (enzyme localized in cytoplasm)
How to cite: pGAL - FFL[SEL] was a gift from Susan Lindquist (Addgene plasmid # 1102 ; http://n2t.net/addgene:1102 ; RRID:Addgene_1102)
